>Addgene plasmid #18338 | T4 Lysozyme L46A WT* | addgene partial sequence | sequence record 24126 | 3primeUP
GCTANGAAAAAAGCCCGCCTCATTAGGCGGGCTCAGATCTGCTCATGNTTTGACAGCTTATCATCGATAA
GCTTCGGCAATAAATTCTTGATATGTTTTCATATGTTTCCTTTAAATATTTTAATTAGTAATTGTCTATT
CAAGTAATTGTGAATATACTATCACAATTCCAAGAGAAAGTAAACAGCTTTATAGATTTTTATACGCGTC
CCAAGTGCCAGTTCTAAACGTTGTAATGACTCGTTTTGCGCGATTAGGTGTTTGATTATACCATCTACTT
TTAGCTAAGTTAACTGCTGCTTCATCCCAGCGTTTTTGTTGAAGCATACGTAAAGAGTTAGTAAATCCTG
CCACACCGGTTTCTCCCATTTGGAAAACCATATTAATCAATGCAGCGCGACGAACCGCATCAAGAGAATC
ATAAACCGGTTTTAATTTAGCATTTCTCAGAATTCCGCGAACAGCAGCATCAACATCCTGATTAAAGAGT
TTTTCAGCCTCATCTTTTGTAATTACACCATTAGTATTACGCCCAATAGCTTTATCTGCTTCAGATTTAG
CAGCATTAAGTGATGGACTTTTTGTAAGCAAATGACCGATGCCAATAGTGTAATAGCCTTCTGTGTCTTT
ATAGATTTTAAGTCTAAGACCTTCATCTATACGTAACATTTCAAATATATTCATAATACCTCCTAAGCAT
CGATGGATCCTGTTTCCTGTGTGAAATTGTTATCCGCTCACAATTCCACACATTATACGAGCCGATGATT
AATTGTCAACAGGGGGATGGGGAGTAAGCTGATCCTGTTTCCTGTGTGAAATTGTTATCCGCTCACAATT
CCACACATTATACGAGCCGATGATTAATTGTCAACAGGGGGATGGGGGAGTAAGCTCATCGATGGATCGA
CCCGGNTTCCCGGGGGNAAANTGGTNATCCGCTCNCAATTCCNCNCATTANACGAGCCGGAAGCNTAAAG
NGNAAAGCCNGGGGGGCCCNANGNGNGNNCTAACTTACNTTAATNGCGNTGCGCNCNCTGCCCGCTTTCC
AGNCGGGAAACCTGNCNGGCCNGGNNCCNNCNAAGGGGGCAAACCNTTNCNGGNNAGGNNNGAAANCNCC
CGGNA
