[The description below was written by a language model from this plasmid's Addgene catalogue record.]
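Description:
T4 Lysozyme L46A WT* is a bacterial expression plasmid built on the pHS1403 backbone (about 5 kb without the insert). It carries a roughly 600 bp insert encoding a mutant of bacteriophage T4 lysozyme, the product of phage gene e. The plasmid is maintained at high copy number in E. coli and selected with ampicillin. The record does not state the origin of replication, and it does not name the promoter or any other regulatory elements driving expression. No feature table is provided, so these details cannot be filled in from the available information.

The insert was placed between BamHI and HindIII sites, both of which remain intact, so the fragment can be excised or swapped. According to the depositor, the BamHI site lies 27 bp from the start codon and the HindIII site lies 115 bp from the stop codon, which means the cloned fragment includes short flanking untranslated sequence around the coding region. No epitope or purification tags are recorded.

The mutation replaces leucine 46 with alanine. The "WT*" label indicates the genetic background in which the substitution was made. In the T4 lysozyme literature, WT* conventionally refers to the cysteine-free pseudo-wild-type protein, although the record does not define the term. Leucine-to-alanine substitutions of this kind truncate a large hydrophobic side chain. A construct like this is therefore suited to producing recombinant mutant protein in bacteria for studies of protein stability, folding and structure, though the record does not state a specific intended use.
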