Addgene plasmid #18338: T4 Lysozyme L46A WT*
Depositing lab: Brian Matthews. Depositing organization: University of Oregon.
Backbone
  Vector backbone: pHS1403
  Backbone size w/o insert (bp): 5000
  Vector type: Bacterial Expression
Growth in bacteria
  Bacterial resistance: Ampicillin, 100 μg/mL
  Growth temperature: 37°C
  Growth strain: DH5alpha
  Copy number: High Copy
Gene/Insert
  Gene/Insert name: T4 Lysozyme (alt name: AL46A)
  Species: Bacteriophage T4
  Insert size (bp): 600
  Mutation: L46A WT*
  GenBank ID: NP_049736
  Entrez Gene: e (a.k.a. T4p123)
  Cloning method: Restriction Enzyme; 5′ cloning site BamHI (not destroyed); 3′ cloning site HindIII (not destroyed)
  Sequencing primers: 5′ na; 3′ GGCGTATCACGAGGCCC
Terms and licenses: Academic/Nonprofit Terms; Industry Terms: Not Available to Industry
Depositor comments: The BamHI site is 27 bp from the ATG and the HindIII site is 115 bp from the stop.
How to cite: T4 Lysozyme L46A WT* was a gift from Brian Matthews (Addgene plasmid # 18338 ; http://n2t.net/addgene:18338 ; RRID:Addgene_18338)
